>Addgene plasmid #221316 | pMSCV-MAVS(GMIP pLxIS) | addgene full sequence | sequence record 438543 | Addgene NGS Result
AGATCTGCCACCATGGATTATAAGGACGACGATGACAAGATGACATTCGCCGAGGATAAGACTTATAAGT
ACATCCGCGACAATCATTCCAAGTTTTGTTGCGTTGATGTGCTTGAAATTTTGCCTTACCTGAGTTGCCT
GACTGCAAGCGATCAAGACCGCCTTCGGGCTTCATATCGGCAAATCGGGAATAGGGATACTCTGTGGGGG
CTTTTCAATAACCTTCAACGGAGACCTGGTTGGGTGGAAGTTTTTATCCGGGCACTGCAGATTTGCGAGC
TTCCAGGGCTCGCCGATCAGGTCACTAGAGTGTACCAGTCCTACCTTCCACCAGGAACATCACTTCGGAG
CCTTGAGCCACTGCAACTTCCCGACTTTCCTGCTGCCGTGTCTGGCCCTAGCGCCTTTGCCCCAGGGCAC
AACATCCCAGACCACGGCTTGAGGGAGACACCCTCTTGCCCAAAACCCGTGCAAGATACCCAGCCACCTG
AATCTCCAGTGGAGAATAGCGAGCAGCTCTTGCAAACCAACTCTGGAGCCGTGGCACGGATGAGTGGTGG
CTCCCTGATACCCTCTCCAAACCAGCAGGCACTGTCACCCCAACCTTCTCGAGAGCACCAGGAGCAAGAA
CCCGAACTCGGGGGCGCCCACGCTGCCAATGTTGCATCCGTACCCATAGCCACTTACGGGCCTGTGAGTC
CAACCGTGTCCTTTCAACCCTTGCCCCGGACAGCTCTTAGAACAAACCTGCTGTCCGGCGTGACTGTGTC
AGCACTCAGCGCAGACACCTCCCTCTCCAGCTCCTCTACTGGTTCTGCATTTGCAAAGGGAGCAGGAGAT
CAAGCAAAAGCCGCTACCTGCTTCTCCACCACCTTGACCAACAGTGTCACAACCTCAAGCGTACCATCAC
CCAGATTGGTCCCCGTGAAAACTATGTCCTCAAAGCTTCCCCTTTCATCTAAGAGTACCGCCGCAATGAC
ATCTACTGTTTTGACCAATACAGCTCCTAGCAAGCTGCCAAGTAATAGCGTTTACGCCGGAACCGTGCCA
TCACGCGTGCCCGCATCCGTTGCTAAAGCACCTGCAAACACAATCCCCCCTGAAAGGAACTCAAAGCAAG
CCAAAGAAACACCCGAGGGGCCAGCCACAAAGGTTACTACCGGAGGGAACCAGACAGGGCCCAATTCAAG
CATTCGGTCACTTCATTCAGGGCCAATGGACAGCGCAGAAACTGAGTTGACCCCAGCACCTGAGGGTAGG
AAGCGATACTCAGATATTTTTCAGTCCCTTGATAATCTTGAGATTTCTCTCGGTAACGTGACATTCGATC
CATTGGCCGGTGACCCAGTACGCAGAGAAGACCTCGAGCCCGATAAAGCCGATACCGCAACTGTCGTAAC
CGAGGAAAACTCTGAGGCTTCAAGTTGGAGAGACCTCAGTCCCGAGGGCCCTGCCCCCCTCACTGAACAA
GTGGACGAGAGCCCTTCTGCCGATCTGTTGGGCTCTCCAGAACCCCTCGCTACTCAGCAGCCACAAGAAG
AAGAAGAACATTGCGCTTCATCTATGCCCTGGGCCAAGTGGCTCGGGGCTACTTCCGCCCTTTTGGCCGT
TTTTCTTGCAGTGATGCTCTACCGGAGCCGCAGACTCGCTCAGTGATAAGCGGCCGCGTTTAAACGTCGA
CGGTATCGATAAGCTTGATATCGAATTCCGCCCCCCCCCCTAACGTTACTGGCCGAAGCCGCTTGGAATA
AGGCCGGTGTGCGTTTGTCTATATGTTATTTTCCACCATATTGCCGTCTTTTGGCAATGTGAGGGCCCGG
AAACCTGGCCCTGTCTTCTTGACGAGCATTCCTAGGGGTCTTTCCCCTCTCGCCAAAGGAATGCAAGGTC
TGTTGAATGTCGTGAAGGAAGCAGTTCCTCTGGAAGCTTCTTGAAGACAAACAACGTCTGTAGCGACCCT
TTGCAGGCAGCGGAACCCCCCACCTGGCGACAGGTGCCTCTGCGGCCAAAAGCCACGTGTATAAGATACA
CCTGCAAAGGCGGCACAACCCCAGTGCCACGTTGTGAGTTGGATAGTTGTGGAAAGAGTCAAATGGCTCT
CCTCAAGCGTATTCAACAAGGGGCTGAAGGATGCCCAGAAGGTACCCCATTGTATGGGATCTGATCTGGG
GCCTCGGTGCACATGCTTTACATGTGTTTAGTCGAGGTTAAAAAAACGTCTAGGCCCCCCGAACCACGGG
GACGTGGTTTTCCTTTGAAAAACACGATGATAATATGGCCACAACCATGGTGAGCAAGGGCGAGGAGCTG
TTCACCGGGGTGGTGCCCATCCTGGTCGAGCTGGACGGCGACGTAAACGGCCACAAGTTCAGCGTGTCTG
GCGAGGGCGAGGGCGATGCCACCTACGGCAAGCTGACCCTGAAGTTCATCTGCACCACCGGCAAGCTGCC
CGTGCCCTGGCCCACCCTCGTGACCACCCTGACCTACGGCGTGCAGTGCTTCAGCCGCTACCCCGACCAC
ATGAAGCAGCACGACTTCTTCAAGTCCGCCATGCCCGAAGGCTACGTCCAGGAGCGCACCATCTTCTTCA
AGGACGACGGCAACTACAAGACCCGCGCCGAGGTGAAGTTCGAGGGCGACACCCTGGTGAACCGCATCGA
GCTGAAGGGCATCGACTTCAAGGAGGACGGCAACATCCTGGGGCACAAGCTGGAGTACAACTACAACAGC
CACAACGTCTATATCATGGCCGACAAGCAGAAGAACGGCATCAAGGCGAACTTCAAGATCCGCCACAACA
TCGAGGACGGCAGCGTGCAGCTCGCCGACCACTACCAGCAGAACACCCCCATCGGCGACGGCCCCGTGCT
GCTGCCCGACAACCACTACCTGAGCACCCAGTCCGCCCTGAGCAAAGACCCCAACGAGAAGCGCGATCAC
ATGGTCCTGCTGGAGTTCGTGACCGCCGCCGGGATCACTCTCGGCATGGACGAGCTGTACAAGTAATGAA
TTAATTAAGAATTCGATAAAATAAAAGATTTTATTTAGTCTCCAGAAAAAGGGGGGAATGAAAGACCCCA
CCTGTAGGTTTGGCAAGCTAGCTTAAGTAACGCCATTTTGCAAGGCATGGAAAATACATAACTGAGAATA
GAGAAGTTCAGATCAAGGTTAGGAACAGAGAGACAGCAGAATATGGGCCAAACAGGATATCTGTGGTAAG
CAGTTCCTGCCCCGGCTCAGGGCCAAGAACAGATGGTCCCCAGATGCGGTCCCGCCCTCAGCAGTTTCTA
GAGAACCATCAGATGTTTCCAGGGTGCCCCAAGGACCTGAAATGACCCTGTGCCTTATTTGAACTAACCA
ATCAGTTCGCTTCTCGCTTCTGTTCGCGCGCTTCTGCTCCCCGAGCTCAATAAAAGAGCCCACAACCCCT
CACTCGGCGCGCCAGTCCTCCGATAGACTGCGTCGCCCGGGTACCCGTGTATCCAATAAACCCTCTTGCA
GTTGCATCCGACTTGTGGTCTCGCTGTTCCTTGGGAGGGTCTCCTCTGAGTGATTGACTACCCGTCAGCG
GGGGTCTTTCATGGGTAACAGTTTCTTGAAGTTGGAGAACAACATTCTGAGGGTAGGAGTCGAATATTAA
GTAATCCTGACTCAATTAGCCACTGTTTTGAATCCACATACTCCAATACTCCTGAAATAGTTCATTATGG
ACAGCGCAGAAAGAGCTGGGGAGAATTGTGAAATTGTTATCCGCTCACAATTCCACACAACATACGAGCC
GGAAGCATAAAGTGTAAAGCCTGGGGTGCCTAATGAGTGAGCTAACTCACATTAATTGCGTTGCGCTCAC
TGCCCGCTTTCCAGTCGGGAAACCTGTCGTGCCAGCTGCATTAATGAATCGGCCAACGCGCGGGGAGAGG
CGGTTTGCGTATTGGGCGCTCTTCCGCTTCCTCGCTCACTGACTCGCTGCGCTCGGTCGTTCGGCTGCGG
CGAGCGGTATCAGCTCACTCAAAGGCGGTAATACGGTTATCCACAGAATCAGGGGATAACGCAGGAAAGA
ACATGTGAGCAAAAGGCCAGCAAAAGGCCAGGAACCGTAAAAAGGCCGCGTTGCTGGCGTTTTTCCATAG
GCTCCGCCCCCCTGACGAGCATCACAAAAATCGACGCTCAAGTCAGAGGTGGCGAAACCCGACAGGACTA
TAAAGATACCAGGCGTTTCCCCCTGGAAGCTCCCTCGTGCGCTCTCCTGTTCCGACCCTGCCGCTTACCG
GATACCTGTCCGCCTTTCTCCCTTCGGGAAGCGTGGCGCTTTCTCATAGCTCACGCTGTAGGTATCTCAG
TTCGGTGTAGGTCGTTCGCTCCAAGCTGGGCTGTGTGCACGAACCCCCCGTTCAGCCCGACCGCTGCGCC
TTATCCGGTAACTATCGTCTTGAGTCCAACCCGGTAAGACACGACTTATCGCCACTGGCAGCAGCCACTG
GTAACAGGATTAGCAGAGCGAGGTATGTAGGCGGTGCTACAGAGTTCTTGAAGTGGTGGCCTAACTACGG
CTACACTAGAAGAACAGTATTTGGTATCTGCGCTCTGCTGAAGCCAGTTACCTTCGGAAAAAGAGTTGGT
AGCTCTTGATCCGGCAAACAAACCACCGCTGGTAGCGGTGGTTTTTTTGTTTGCAAGCAGCAGATTACGC
GCAGAAAAAAAGGATCTCAAGAAGATCCTTTGATCTTTTCTACGGGGTCTGACGCTCAGTGGAACGAAAA
CTCACGTTAAGGGATTTTGGTCATGAGATTATCAAAAAGGATCTTCACCTAGATCCTTTTAAATTAAAAA
TGAAGTTTTAAATCAATCTAAAGTATATATGAGTAAACTTGGTCTGACAGTTACCAATGCTTAATCAGTG
AGGCACCTATCTCAGCGATCTGTCTATTTCGTTCATCCATAGTTGCCTGACTCCCCGTCGTGTAGATAAC
TACGATACGGGAGGGCTTACCATCTGGCCCCAGTGCTGCAATGATACCGCGAGACCCACGCTCACCGGCT
CCAGATTTATCAGCAATAAACCAGCCAGCCGGAAGGGCCGAGCGCAGAAGTGGTCCTGCAACTTTATCCG
CCTCCATCCAGTCTATTAATTGTTGCCGGGAAGCTAGAGTAAGTAGTTCGCCAGTTAATAGTTTGCGCAA
CGTTGTTGCCATTGCTACAGGCATCGTGGTGTCACGCTCGTCGTTTGGTATGGCTTCATTCAGCTCCGGT
TCCCAACGATCAAGGCGAGTTACATGATCCCCCATGTTGTGCAAAAAAGCGGTTAGCTCCTTCGGTCCTC
CGATCGTTGTCAGAAGTAAGTTGGCCGCAGTGTTATCACTCATGGTTATGGCAGCACTGCATAATTCTCT
TACTGTCATGCCATCCGTAAGATGCTTTTCTGTGACTGGTGAGTACTCAACCAAGTCATTCTGAGAATAG
TGTATGCGGCGACCGAGTTGCTCTTGCCCGGCGTCAATACGGGATAATACCGCGCCACATAGCAGAACTT
TAAAAGTGCTCATCATTGGAAAACGTTCTTCGGGGCGAAAACTCTCAAGGATCTTACCGCTGTTGAGATC
CAGTTCGATGTAACCCACTCGTGCACCCAACTGATCTTCAGCATCTTTTACTTTCACCAGCGTTTCTGGG
TGAGCAAAAACAGGAAGGCAAAATGCCGCAAAAAAGGGAATAAGGGCGACACGGAAATGTTGAATACTCA
TACTCTTCCTTTTTCAATATTATTGAAGCATTTATCAGGGTTATTGTCTCATGAGCGGATACATATTTGA
ATGTATTTAGAAAAATAAACAAATAGGGGTTCCGCGCACATTTCCCCGAAAAGTGCCACCTGACGTCTAA
GAAACCATTATTATCATGACATTAACCTATAAAAATAGGCGTATCACGAGGCCCTTTCGTCTCGCGCGTT
TCGGTGATGACGGTGAAAACCTCTGACACATGCAGCTCCCGGAGACGGTCACAGCTTGTCTGTAAGCGGA
TGCCGGGAGCAGACAAGCCCGTCAGGGCGCGTCAGCGGGTGTTGGCGGGTGTCGGGGCTGGCTTAACTAT
GCGGCATCAGAGCAGATTGTACTGAGAGTGCACCATATGCGGTGTGAAATACCGCACAGATGCGTAAGGA
GAAAATACCGCATCAGGCGCCATTCGCCATTCAGGCTGCGCAACTGTTGGGAAGGGCGATCGGTGCGGGC
CTCTTCGCTATTACGCCAGCTGGCGAAAGGGGGATGTGCTGCAAGGCGATTAAGTTGGGTAACGCCAGGG
TTTTCCCAGTCACGACGTTGTAAAACGACGGCGCAAGGAATGGTGCATGCAAGGAGATGGCGCCCAACAG
TCCCCCGGCCACGGGGCCTGCCACCATACCCACGCCGAAACAAGCGCTCATGAGCCCGAAGTGGCGAGCC
CGATCTTCCCCATCGGTGATGTCGGCGATATAGGCGCCAGCAACCGCACCTGTGGCGCCGGTGATGCCGG
CCACGATGCGTCCGGCGTAGAGGCGATTAGTCCAATTTGTTAAAGACAGGATATCAGTGGTCCAGGCTCT
AGTTTTGACTCAACAATATCACCAGCTGAAGCCTATAGAGTACGAGCCATAGATAAAATAAAAGATTTTA
TTTAGTCTCCAGAAAAAGGGGGGAATGAAAGACCCCACCTGTAGGTTTGGCAAGCTAGCTTAAGTAACGC
CATTTTGCAAGGCATGGAAAATACATAACTGAGAATAGAGAAGTTCAGATCAAGGTTAGGAACAGAGAGA
CAGCAGAATATGGGCCAAACAGGATATCTGTGGTAAGCAGTTCCTGCCCCGGCTCAGGGCCAAGAACAGA
TGGTCCCCAGATGCGGTCCCGCCCTCAGCAGTTTCTAGAGAACCATCAGATGTTTCCAGGGTGCCCCAAG
GACCTGAAATGACCCTGTGCCTTATTTGAACTAACCAATCAGTTCGCTTCTCGCTTCTGTTCGCGCGCTT
CTGCTCCCCGAGCTCAATAAAAGAGCCCACAACCCCTCACTCGGCGCGCCAGTCCTCCGATAGACTGCGT
CGCCCGGGTACCCGTATTCCCAATAAAGCCTCTTGCTGTTTGCATCCGAATCGTGGACTCGCTGATCCTT
GGGAGGGTCTCCTCAGATTGATTGACTGCCCACCTCGGGGGTCTTTCATTTGGAGGTTCCACCGAGATTT
GGAGACCCCTGCCCAGGGACCACCGACCCCCCCGCCGGGAGGTAAGCTGGCCAGCGGTCGTTTCGTGTCT
GTCTCTGTCTTTGTGCGTGTTTGTGCCGGCATCTAATGTTTGCGCCTGCGTCTGTACTAGTTAGCTAACT
AGCTCTGTATCTGGCGGACCCGTGGTGGAACTGACGAGTTCTGAACACCCGGCCGCAACCCTGGGAGACG
TCCCAGGGACTTTGGGGGCCGTTTTTGTGGCCCGACCTGAGGAAGGGAGTCGATGTGGAATCCGACCCCG
TCAGGATATGTGGTTCTGGTAGGAGACGAGAACCTAAAACAGTTCCCGCCTCCGTCTGAATTTTTGCTTT
CGGTTTGGAACCGAAGCCGCGCGTCTTGTCTGCTGCAGCGCTGCAGCATCGTTCTGTGTTGTCTCTGTCT
GACTGTGTTTCTGTATTTGTCTGAAAATTAGGGCCAGACTGTTACCACTCCCTTAAGTTTGACCTTAGGT
CACTGGAAAGATGTCGAGCGGATCGCTCACAACCAGTCGGTAGATGTCAAGAAGAGACGTTGGGTTACCT
TCTGCTCTGCAGAATGGCCAACCTTTAACGTCGGATGGCCGCGAGACGGCACCTTTAACCGAGACCTCAT
CACCCAGGTTAAGATCAAGGTCTTTTCACCTGGCCCGCATGGACACCCAGACCAGGTCCCCTACATCGTG
ACCTGGGAAGCCTTGGCTTTTGACCCCCCTCCCTGGGTCAAGCCCTTTGTACACCCTAAGCCTCCGCCTC
CTCTTCCTCCATCCGCCCCGTCTCTCCCCCTTGAACCTCCTCGTTCGACCCCGCCTCGATCCTCCCTTTA
TCCAGCCCTCACTCCTTCTCTAGGCGCCGGAATT
Features (pLannotate 1.2.2; 21 found; start..end, strand, type, name):
     16..39      +  CDS            FLAG: FLAG® epitope tag, followed by an enterokinase cleavage site
     40..1653    +  CDS            Mavs: MAVS_MOUSE - Also known as Ips1 From Mus musculus (Mouse).
   1676..1709    -  misc_feature   MCS (fragment): pBluescript multiple cloning site
   1811..2273    +  misc_feature   IRES: internal ribosome entry site (IRES) of the encephalomyocarditis virus (EMCV)
   2287..3006    +  CDS            EGFP: the original enhanced GFP (Yang et al., 1996) mammalian codon-optimized
   3068..3582    +  LTR            3' LTR: 3' long terminal repeat from murine embryonic stem cell virus
   3744..3760    -  protein_bind   lac operator: The lac repressor binds to the lac operator to inhibit transcription in E. coli. This inhibition can be relieved by adding lactose or isopropyl-β-D-thiogalactopyranoside (IPTG). lac repressor encoded by lacI
   3768..3798    -  promoter       lac promoter: promoter for the E. coli lac operon
   3813..3834    -  protein_bind   CAP binding site: CAP binding activates transcription in the presence of cAMP. E. coli catabolite activator protein
   3847..3939    -  CDS            lacI (fragment): lac repressor; lacI; The lac repressor binds to the lac operator to inhibit transcription in E. coli. This inhibition can be relieved by adding lactose or isopropyl-β-D-thiogalactopyranoside (IPTG).
   4122..4710    -  rep_origin     ori: high-copy-number ColE1/pMB1/pBR322/pUC origin of replication
   4881..5741    -  CDS            AmpR: β-lactamase; bla; confers resistance to ampicillin, carbenicillin, and related antibiotics
   5742..5846    -  promoter       AmpR promoter: bla
   5941..5976    +  CDS            rop (fragment): Rop protein, which maintains plasmids at low copy number; rop
   6078..6177    +  misc_feature   bom (fragment): basis of mobility region from pBR322
   6183..6332    -  CDS            lacZα (fragment): LacZα fragment of β-galactosidase; lacZ fragment
   6332..6533    -  CDS            TcR (fragment): tetracycline efflux protein; tet; confers resistance to tetracycline
   6534..6632    +  CDS            env (fragment): murine leukemia virus gPr80 envelope polyprotein precursor; env; proteolytically cleaved into gp70SU and p15TM subunits
   6674..7190    +  LTR            5' LTR: 5' long terminal repeat from murine embryonic stem cell virus
   7254..7595    +  misc_feature   MESV Ψ: packaging signal of murine embryonic stem cell virus
   7662..8078    +  CDS            gag (truncated): truncated Moloney murine leukemia virus (MMLV) gag gene lacking the start codon
