[The description below was written by a language model from this plasmid's Addgene catalogue record and pLannotate feature annotations shown in this document.]
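Description:
pMSCV-MAVS(GMIP pLxIS) is a gammaretroviral transfer vector built on the pMSCV-IRES-GFP backbone for stable expression of an engineered mouse MAVS protein in mammalian cells by retroviral transduction. In bacteria it is maintained through a high-copy ColE1/pUC-type origin and selected with ampicillin via the β-lactamase gene. The remaining bacterial annotations (lac promoter/operator, and fragments of lacI, lacZα, rop, bom and the tetracycline resistance gene) are non-functional remnants of earlier cloning vectors.

The viral portion is framed by the 5′ and 3′ long terminal repeats of murine embryonic stem cell virus. The 5′ LTR drives transcription of the vector genome. It is followed by the MESV Ψ packaging signal and a truncated gag segment lacking its start codon, which together allow efficient encapsidation of the RNA when structural proteins are supplied in trans by a packaging system. Downstream, cloned between BglII and NotI sites, is the insert: an N-terminal FLAG epitope fused to a Mavs-derived coding sequence. The catalogue describes this as a chimera carrying the pLxIS domain of GMIP, although the feature table annotates the whole open reading frame simply as mouse Mavs and does not mark the boundaries of the swapped region. An EMCV IRES then permits translation of EGFP from the same transcript, so transduced cells can be identified or sorted by green fluorescence while the chimera is detected through its FLAG tag.

pLxIS motifs are known from innate immune adaptors such as MAVS, where they recruit IRF3 to induce interferon. The construct is therefore suited to testing whether the GMIP-derived domain can functionally substitute within the MAVS signalling scaffold.
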