Addgene plasmid #221316: pMSCV-MAVS(GMIP pLxIS)
Purpose: Expression of MAVS chimera with GMIP pLxIS domain in mammalian cells by retroviral transduction
Depositing lab: Jonathan Kagan. Depositing organization: Boston Children's Hospital. Publication: pLxIS-containing domains are biochemically flexible regulators of interferons and metabolism. Landau LM, Chaudhary N, Tien YC, Rogozinska M, Joshi S, Yao C, Crowley J, Hullahalli K, Campbell IW, Waldor MK, Haigis M, Kagan JC. Mol Cell. 2024 Jul 11;84(13):2436-2454.e10. doi: 10.1016/j.molcel.2024.05.030. Epub 2024 Jun 25. PubMed 38925114.
Backbone
  Vector backbone: pMSCV-IRES-GFP
  Vector type: Retroviral
Growth in bacteria
  Bacterial resistance: Ampicillin, 100 μg/mL
  Growth temperature: 37°C
  Growth strain: NEB Stable
  Copy number: High Copy
Gene/Insert
  Gene/Insert name: MAVS chimera with GMIP pLxIS domain
  Species: M. musculus (mouse)
  Entrez Gene: Mavs (a.k.a. D430028G21Rik, IPS-1, Visa, cardif)
  Tag / fusion protein: FLAG (N terminal on insert)
  Cloning method: Restriction Enzyme; 5′ cloning site BglII (not destroyed); 3′ cloning site NotI (not destroyed)
Terms and licenses: Academic/Nonprofit Terms; Industry Terms: Not Available to Industry
How to cite: pMSCV-MAVS(GMIP pLxIS) was a gift from Jonathan Kagan (Addgene plasmid # 221316 ; http://n2t.net/addgene:221316 ; RRID:Addgene_221316)
